>Addgene plasmid #185850 | pAFZifPZ432 | addgene full sequence | sequence record 370759 | Addgene NGS Result
CCCACCTACGACAACAACCGCCACTCCGCGGATCATGGGTACTAGACCATACGCTTTTAAGTGTCCAGTT
TGTGGTAAAGCCTTCAGACATTCTTCATCCTTGGTTAGACATCAAAGAACTCATACTGGTCAAAAGCCAT
ACAAGTGTAAGCAATGTGGAAAGGCTTTTGGTTGTCCATCTAATTTGAGAAGGCATGGTAGAACCCATAC
AGGTGAAAAACCTTATGAATGTCACGATTGTGGCAAGTCTTTCAGACAATCTACTCATTTGACTCAGCAT
AGAAGAATCCACACCGGTGGTGGTGGTACTCCAGCTGCTGCTTCTACTTTGGAATCTAGATGTACCCCAC
CTAAGAAGAAAAGAAAGGTTGCTAGCTCTGCTGCTCCTGTCCAAGACAAAGACACTCTGTCCAATGCCGA
GCGTGCGAAGAACGTCAACGGGTTGCTTCAGGTGCTCATGGACATTAACACTCTGAACGGAGGGAGCTCC
GACACTGCTGATAAGATAAGAATTCATGCCAAAAACTTCGAGGCAGCTTTGTTCGCAAAGAGCTCTTCAA
AGAAAGAATACATGGACAGCATGAACGAAAAAGTTGCTGTCATGCGCAACACGTACAATACGAGGAAAAA
CGCCGTTACTGCTGCTGCCGCTAATAACAACATTAAACCCGTGGAACAGCACCATATTAACAACTTGAAA
AATTCTGGCAACAGCGCCAATAATATGAATGTCAATATGAATCTAAACCCACAGATGTTCTTGAATCAGC
AGGCTCAGGCAAGGCAACAGGTTGCGCAACAATTAAGAAATCAACAACAACAACAACAACAGCAGCAGCA
GCAACAGAGGCGTCAATTGACTCCTCAACAACAACAATTAGTGAACCAGATGAAAGTGGCACCTATTCCC
AAACAATTACTGCAAAGAATTCCTAACATTCCACCCAATATCAACACCTGGCAGCAGGTCACTGCTTTGG
CTCAACAAAAGCTATTGACACCTCAGGATATGGAAGCTGCGAAGGAAGTCTACAAGATTCACCAGCAGTT
GCTATTCAAAGCAAGGCTACAGCAACAACAAGCACAGGCTCAAGCACAAGCTAATAACAACAACAACGGC
CTCCCCCAAAATGGTAATATTAACAATAACATAAATATTCCTCAACAGCAGCAAATGCAACCTCCCAATT
CAAGTGCGAACAACAACCCTTTGCAACAGCAATCATCACAAAATACCGTACCAAACGTCCTCAACCAAAT
TAACCAAATCTTTTCTCCAGAGGAGCAACGCAGCTTATTACAAGAAGCCATCGAAACCTGCAAGAATTTT
GAAAAAACACAATTGGGTAGTACGATGACGGAACCTGTCAAGCAAAGTTTTATTAGGAAATACATTAACC
AAAAGGCCCTGAGAAAAATCCAAGCTTTGAGAGATGTTAAGAACAACAATAACGCTAACAACAACGGCTC
GAACCTTCAGAGAGCCCAAAATGTCCCTATGAATATCATCCAACAACAACAACAACAGAACACGAACAAT
AATGACACCATTGCCACTTCTGCTACACCTAATGCTGCCGCTTTCTCTCAGCAACAGAACGCAAGTTCTA
AATTATATCAGATGCAACAACAGCAACAAGCTCAAGCTCAAGCTCAAGCTCAAGCTCAGGCACAGGCTCA
AGCACAAGCTCAAGCACAGGCGGCACAAGCGGCGCAAGCGCAAGCACAAGCACAAGCACAAGCACAAGCA
CAGGCACAGGCACAGGCACAAGCCCAGGCGCAGGCCCAAGCCCAAGCCCAAGCACAAGCACAAGCACACG
CTCAGCACCAGCCCTCCCAACAACCACAACAAGCTCAGCAACAACCTAACCCACTACATGGGTTGACACC
TACTGCAAAGGATGTCGAAGTAATTAAGCAATTGTCCTTGGATGCTTCTAAGACCAACCTAAGGCTTACG
GACGTAACAAATTCTTTATCCAATGAAGAAAAGGAAAAAATTAAAATGAAGTTAAAGCAAGGTCAAAAGC
TTTTTGTTCAGGTGAGTAATTTCGCCCCACAAGTCTACATCATCACAAAGAATGAAAACTTCTTGAAGGA
AGTTTTTCAGTTAAGAATCTTTGTAAAAGAGATCCTAGAAAAATGTGCCGAGGGTATATTTGTTGTTAAA
TTAGACACCGTTGACAGGTTAATTATTAAGTATCAAAAATATTGGGAAAGTATGAGAATTCAAATTTTAA
GAAGACAAGCTATTTTAAGACAACAACAGCAAATGGCAAACAACAATGGGAACCCAGGCACTACTTCTAC
TGGAAACAATAATAATATTGCAACTCAGCAAAATATGCAACAGTCACTACAGCAAATGCAGCATTTACAG
CAATTGAAAATGCAGCAGCAACAACAACAGCAGCAACAACAACAGCAGCAACAACAACAGCAGCAACAAC
AACAGCAACAGCACATATATCCCTCCTCGACTCCTGGTGTGGCTAATTATTCGGCAATGGCTAATGCACC
CGGTAACAATATCCCATATATGAACCATAAAAATACCTCTAGCATGGATTTTTTGAACTCTATGGAAAAT
ACACCAAAAGTTCCCGTATCCGCTGCGGCAACCCCATCACTGAACAAGACGATCAACGGTAAGGTGAATG
GCAGGACAAAATCTAATACGATACCTGTTACCAGCATTCCATCAACAAATAAGAAACTATCAATTTCAAA
TGCCGCTAGTCAACAACCCACTCCTAGGTCTGCATCAAATACCGCTAAGTCAACCCCAAATACAAATCCT
TCTCCACTGAAAACCCAAACTAAAAATGGCACACCAAACCCCAATAATATGAAGACTGTACAGTCTCCTA
TGGGTGCACAACCATCATATAATAGTGCCATTATAGAGAATGCATTCAGAAAGGAAGAACTCTTGTTAAA
AGATTTGGAAATCAGGAAGTTGGAGATATCTTCTCGTTTTAAACATCGCCAAGAAATTTTCAAAGATTCT
CCTATGGATTTGTTTATGAGTACGCTGGGTGATTGCTTAGGTATCAAAGATGAAGAGATGCTTACGTCAT
GCACTATCCCAAAGGCTGTGGTTGATCACATCAACGGCTCTGGCAAAAGGAAGCCTACAAAAGCGGCTCA
AAGGGCTCGCGATCAAGATTCCATTGACATTTCCATAAAAGACAACAAATTGGTTATGAAGAGTAAATTC
AATAAGAGCAATAGGTCGTATTCGATAGCGTTGTCCAATGTAGCTGCTATATTCAAGGGTATCGGTGGTA
ACTTTAAAGACTTGTCCACTTTGGTTCATTCATCATCGCCGTCCACATCTTCTAATATGGATGTCGGCAA
CCCAAGAAAAAGAAAAGCCAGCGTATTAGAAATAAGCCCGCAAGATTCGATAGCCTCGGTGCTATCACCA
GATTCAAATATAATGAGTGATTCTAAAAAAATTAAAGTAGATTCTCCTGATGACCCATTCATGACAAAAT
CAGGAGCCACAACTAGTGAAAAACAAGAAGTAACAAATGAAGCTCCATTTTTAACTTCTGGGACTAGTTC
AGAACAATTCAATGTATGGGATTGGAATAATTGGACAAGTGCTACTTAACCTGCAGGATACCCAGTTGAG
AAGACGAGCTATTTTTCTCATGTTTCTTTTGTTTATTCACTTTTCTATACTTTTTCTTTTCTATTGAAAT
ATATATTATATCTTATGTATGTTTTTTTGTATTATAAACAAGCAAATTTCGTCTTGCCATTTACCTTCTG
ATATTAATCACATGTATATCGGGCCCCAATTCGCCCTATAGTGAGTCGTATTACGCGCGCTCACTGGCCG
TCGTTTTACAACGTCGTGACTGGGAAAACCCTGGCGTTACCCAACTTAATCGCCTTGCAGCACATCCCCC
TTTCGCCAGCTGGCGTAATAGCGAAGAGGCCCGCACCGATCGCCCTTCCCAACAGTTGCGCAGCCTGAAT
GGCGAATGG
[124 nt withheld, positions 4000-4123]
C
[91 nt withheld, positions 4125-4215]
A
[49 nt withheld, positions 4217-4265]
CCTTTGACGTTGGAGTCCACGTTCTTT
[37 nt withheld, positions 4293-4329]
ACCCTATCTCGGTCTATTCTTTTGATTTATAAGGGATTTTGCCGATTTCGGCCTATTGGTTAAAAAATGA
GCTGATTTAACAAAAATTTAACGCGAATTTTAACAAAATATTAACGCTTACAATTTCCTGATGCGGTATT
TTCTCCTTACGCATCTGTGCGGTATTTCACACCGCATAGATCGGCAAGTGCACAAACAATACTTAAATAA
ATACTACTCAGTAATAACCTATTTCTTAGCATTTTTGACGAAATTTGCTATTTTGTTAGAGTCTTTTACA
CCATTTGTCTCCACACCTCCGCTTACATCAACACCAATAACGCCATTTAATCTAAGCGCATCACCAACAT
TTTCTGGCGTCAGTCCACCAGCTAACATAAAATGTAAGCTTTCGGGGCTCTCTTGCCTTCCAACCCAGTC
AGAAATCGAGTTCCAATCCAAAAGTTCACCTGTCCCACCTGCTTCTGAATCAAACAAGGGAATAAACGAA
TGAGGTTTCTGTGAAGCTGCACTGAGTAGTATGTTGCAGTCTTTTGGAAATACGAGTCTTTTAATAACTG
GCAAACCGAGGAACTCTTGGTATTCTTGCCACGACTCATCTCCATGCAGTTGGACGATATCAATGCCGTA
ATCATTGACCAGAGCCAAAACATCCTCCTTAGGTTGATTACGAAACACGCCAACCAAGTATTTCGGAGTG
CCTGAACTATTTTTATATGCTTTTACAAGACTTGAAATTTTCCTTGCAATAACCGGGTCAATTGTTCTCT
TTCTATTGGGCACACATATAATACCCAGCAAGTCAGCATCGGAATCCAAAGCACATTCTGCGGCCTCTGT
GCTCTGCAAGCCGCAAACTTTCACCAATGGACCAGAACTACCTGTGAAATTAATAACAGACATACTCCAA
GCTGCCTTTGTGTGCTTAATCACGTATACTCACGTGCTCAATAGTCACCAATGCCCTCCCTCTTGGCCCT
CTCCTTTTCTTTTTTCGACCGAATTAATTCTTAATCGGCAAAAAAAGAAAAGCTCCGGATCAAGATTGTA
CGTAAGGTGACAAGCTATTTTTCAATAAAGAATATCTTCCACTACTGCCATCTGGCGTCATAACTGCAAA
GTACACATATATTACGATGCTGTTCTATTAAATGCTTCCTATATTATATATATAGTAATGTCGTGATCTA
TGGTGCACTCTCAGTACAATCTGCTCTGATGCCGCATAGTTAAGCCAGCCCCGACACCCGCCAACACCCG
CTGACGCGCCCTGACGGGCTTGTCTGCTCCCGGCATCCGCTTACAGACAAGCTGTGACCGTCTCCGGGAG
CTGCATGTGTCAGAGGTTTTCACCGTCATCACCGAAACGCGCGAGACGAAAGGGCCTCGTGATACGCCTA
TTTTTATAGGTTAATGTCATGATAATAATGGTTTCTTAGACGGATCGCTTGCCTGTAACTTACACGCGCC
TCGTATCTTTTAATGATGGAATAATTTGGGAATTTACTCTGTGTTTATTTATTTTTATGTTTTGTATTTG
GATTTTAGAAAGTAAATAAAGAAGGTAGAAGAGTTACGGAATGAAGAAAAAAAAATAAACAAAGGTTTAA
AAAATTTCAACAAAAAGCGTACTTTACATATATATTTATTAGACAAGAAAAGCAGATTAAATAGATATAC
ATTCGATTAACGATAAGTAAAATGTAAAATCACAGGATTTTCGTGTGTGGTCTTCTACACAGACAAGATG
AAACAATTCGGCATTAATACCTGAGAGCAGGAAGAGCAAGATAAAAGGTAGTATTTGTTGGCGATCCCCC
TAGAGTCTTTTACATCTTCGGAAAACAAAAACTATTTTTTCTTTAATTTCTTTTTTTACTTTCTATTTTT
AATTTATATATTTATATTAAAAAATTTAAATTATAATTATTTTTATAGCACGTGATGAAAAGGACCCAGG
TGGCACTTTTCGGGGAAATGTGCGCGGAACCCCTATTTGTTTATTTTTCTAAATACATTCAAATATGTAT
CCGCTCATGAGACAATAACCCTGATAAATGCTTCAATAATATTGAAAAAGGAAGAGTATGAGTATTCAAC
ATTTCCGTGTCGCCCTTATTCCCTTTTTTGCGGCATTTTGCCTTCCTGTTTTTGCTCACCCAGAAACGCT
GGTGAAAGTAAAAGATGCTGAAGATCAGTTGGGTGCACGAGTGGGTTACATCGAACTGGATCTCAACAGC
GGTAAGATCCTTGAGAGTTTTCGCCCCGAAGAACGTTTTCCAATGATGAGCACTTTTAAAGTTCTGCTAT
GTGGCGCGGTATTATCCCGTATTGACGCCGGGCAAGAGCAACTCGGTCGCCGCATACACTATTCTCAGAA
TGACTTGGTTGAGTACTCACCAGTCACAGAAAAGCATCTTACGGATGGCATGACAGTAAGAGAATTATGC
AGTGCTGCCATAACCATGAGTGATAACACTGCGGCCAACTTACTTCTGACAACGATCGGAGGACCGAAGG
AGCTAACCGCTTTTTTGCACAACATGGGGGATCATGTAACTCGCCTTGATCGTTGGGAACCGGAGCTGAA
TGAAGCCATACCAAACGACGAGCGTGACACCACGATGCCTGTAGCAATGGCAACAACGTTGCGCAAACTA
TTAACTGGCGAACTACTTACTCTAGCTTCCCGGCAACAATTAATAGACTGGATGGAGGCGGATAAAGTTG
CAGGACCACTTCTGCGCTCGGCCCTTCCGGCTGGCTGGTTTATTGCTGATAAATCTGGAGCCGGTGAGCG
TGGGTCTCGCGGTATCATTGCAGCACTGGGGCCAGATGGTAAGCCCTCCCGTATCGTAGTTATCTACACG
ACGGGGAGTCAGGCAACTATGGATGAACGAAATAGACAGATCGCTGAGATAGGTGCCTCACTGATTAAGC
ATTGGTAACTGTCAGACCAAGTTTACTCATATATACTTTAGATTGATTTAAAACTTCATTTTTAATTTAA
AAGGATCTAGGTGAAGATCCTTTTTGATAATCTCATGACCAAAATCCCTTAACGTGAGTTTTCGTTCCAC
TGAGCGTCAGACCCCGTAGAAAAGATCAAAGGATCTTCTTGAGATCCTTTTTTTCTGCGCGTAATCTGCT
GCTTGCAAACAAAAAAACCACCGCTACCAGCGGTGGTTTGTTTGCCGGATCAAGAGCTACCAACTCTTTT
TCCGAAGGTAACTGGCTTCAGCAGAGCGCAGATACCAAATACTGTTCTTCTAGTGTAGCCGTAGTTAGGC
CACCACTTCAAGAACTCTGTAGCACCGCCTACATACCTCGCTCTGCTAATCCTGTTACCAGTGGCTGCTG
CCAGTGGCGATAAGTCGTGTCTTACCGGGTTGGACTCAAGACGATAGTTACCGGATAAGGCGCAGCGGTC
GGGCTGAACGGGGGGTTCGTGCACACAGCCCAGCTTGGAGCGAACGACCTACACCGAACTGAGATACCTA
CAGCGTGAGCTATGAGAAAGCGCCACGCTTCCCGAAGGGAGAAAGGCGGACAGGTATCCGGTAAGCGGCA
GGGTCGGAACAGGAGAGCGCACGAGGGAGCTTCCAGGGGGAAACGCCTGGTATCTTTATAGTCCTGTCGG
GTTTCGCCACCTCTGACTTGAGCGTCGATTTTTGTGATGCTCGTCAGGGGGGCGGAGCCTATGGAAAAAC
GCCAGCAACGCGGCCTTTTTACGGTTCCTGGCCTTTTGCTGGCCTTTTGCTCACATGTTCTTTCCTGCGT
TATCCCCTGATTCTGTGGATAACCGTATTACCGCCTTTGAGTGAGCTGATACCGCTCGCCGCAGCCGAAC
GACCGAGCGCAGCGAGTCAGTGAGCGAGGAAGCGGAAGAGCGCCCAATACGCAAACCGCCTCTCCCCGCG
CGTTGGCCGATTCATTAATGCAGCTGGCACGACAGGTTTCCCGACTGGAAAGCGGGCAGTGAGCGCAACG
CAATTAATGTGAGTTAGCTCACTCATTAGGCACCCCAGGCTTTACACTTTATGCTTCCGGCTCGTATGTT
GTGTGGAATTGTGAGCGGATAACAATTTCACACAGGAAACAGCTATGACCATGATTACGCCAAGCGCGCA
ATTAACCCTCACTAAAGGGAACAAAAGCTGGAGCTCTACAATGAAAACAACACCAAGCTGCCAAAAGCTG
TATATTAAAGTTAAAGCTCCCTCATTTTTAGTAAGGACGCTTTCTTTTCCCACAAAAGGGACGAGGAAAA
AAAGAAAAACCTGGAAATATAGTCACGTGACATGAATAAACAAGACCTAGGGCAATATGGAAAAAGAAGC
TAGGATAAAAATACATTTATGAGGGTTGTAAGGCAAAGTGGCTCAGCATTAAGTAGGGCTAAAAAGAGTC
GCAAATATACATCGTACCGAGTGATGAACGTGGTTTTGAACACCTTGTTCTCTTTTGTTCTCGCTCCCTA
CATTCACTATATATTAGAAGAAATTTCACCTCAATGGACAACTCGAGAAATGAATACAGAAATATGTTTT
TTAGCGAAATTTTCCTTTCTTCTTGTCTTCTTGTTTTATTTAAACTTCCAAGGCTTTAACTCAGTGTCAA
ACATAACAACCTCCTCCTCC
Features (pLannotate 1.2.2; 20 found; start..end, strand, type, name):
     47..139     +  CDS            ZNF787 (fragment): ZN787_HUMAN - Experimental evidence at protein level: Swiss-Prot protein existence level 1. May be involved in transcriptional regulation. From Homo sapiens (Human).
    377..3616    +  CDS            GAL11: MED15_YEAST - Also known as ABE1 From Saccharomyces cerevisiae (strain ATCC 204508 / S288c) (Baker's yeast).
   3815..3833    -  promoter       T7 promoter: promoter for bacteriophage T7 RNA polymerase
   3841..3996    +  CDS            lacZα (fragment): LacZα fragment of β-galactosidase; lacZ fragment
   4000..4428    +  rep_origin     f1 ori (sequence partly withheld): f1 bacteriophage origin of replication; arrow indicates direction of (+) strand synthesis
   4456..4507    -  misc_feature   bom (fragment): basis of mobility region from pBR322
   4561..5232    -  CDS            TRP1: TRPF_YEAST - Experimental evidence at protein level: Swiss-Prot protein existence level 1. From Saccharomyces cerevisiae (strain ATCC 204508 / S288c) (Baker's yeast).
   5233..5380    -  promoter       TRP1 promoter: S. cerevisiae TRP1
   5518..5567    -  misc_feature   bom (fragment): basis of mobility region from pBR322
   5669..5704    -  CDS            rop (fragment): Rop protein, which maintains plasmids at low copy number; rop
   5772..6275    -  misc_feature   CEN/ARS: S. cerevisiae CEN6 centromere fused to an autonomously replicating sequence
   6312..6416    +  promoter       AmpR promoter: bla
   6417..7277    +  CDS            AmpR: β-lactamase; bla; confers resistance to ampicillin, carbenicillin, and related antibiotics
   7448..8036    +  rep_origin     ori: high-copy-number ColE1/pMB1/pBR322/pUC origin of replication
   8219..8311    +  CDS            lacI (fragment): lac repressor; lacI; The lac repressor binds to the lac operator to inhibit transcription in E. coli. This inhibition can be relieved by adding lactose or isopropyl-β-D-thiogalactopyranoside (IPTG).
   8324..8345    +  protein_bind   CAP binding site: CAP binding activates transcription in the presence of cAMP. E. coli catabolite activator protein
   8360..8390    +  promoter       lac promoter: promoter for the E. coli lac operon
   8398..8414    +  protein_bind   lac operator: The lac repressor binds to the lac operator to inhibit transcription in E. coli. This inhibition can be relieved by adding lactose or isopropyl-β-D-thiogalactopyranoside (IPTG). lac repressor encoded by lacI
   8459..8477    +  promoter       T3 promoter: promoter for bacteriophage T3 RNA polymerase
   8688..24      +  CDS            YFD2_YEAST (across the origin): Protein uncertain: Swiss-Prot protein existence level 5. From Saccharomyces cerevisiae (strain ATCC 204508 / S288c) (Baker's yeast).
