[The description below was written by a language model from this plasmid's Addgene catalogue record and pLannotate feature annotations shown in this document.]
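Description:
pAFZifPZ432 is a yeast expression plasmid built on the pRS414 backbone, a low-copy centromeric shuttle vector for Saccharomyces cerevisiae. In yeast it is maintained through the CEN6/ARS element and selected by tryptophan prototrophy via the TRP1 gene and its native promoter. In E. coli it replicates from a high-copy ColE1/pUC-type origin and is selected with ampicillin through the bla gene. The usual pRS-series remnants are also annotated: an f1 origin, fragments of the lacZα region with lac promoter/operator, and T3 and T7 promoters flanking the cloning site where the insert was assembled by Gibson cloning.

The payload, recorded as PHAC1>ZifPZ43>MED15>PAFB1, is a synthetic cassette encoding an artificial trans-activator. The feature table supports this layout. A short zinc-finger-like segment is detected by homology to a human zinc finger protein, and it most likely corresponds to the engineered ZifPZ43 DNA-binding module. It lies just upstream of the full-length yeast GAL11/MED15 coding sequence, which encodes a Mediator tail subunit. Fusing a DNA-binding domain to MED15 would be expected to recruit Mediator directly to promoters carrying the cognate binding sites and so activate transcription. The name suggests that the HAC1 promoter drives the fusion. A yeast-derived segment spanning the sequence origin, annotated only as an uncertain ORF, sits in the position expected for this promoter. The "PAFB1" element at the 3′ end is not annotated, and its role is not stated in the record.

The plasmid's recorded purpose is expressing this artificial activator in S. cerevisiae. The associated work concerns synthetic eukaryote-like regulatory circuits for controlling gene expression in metabolic engineering.
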