Addgene plasmid #185850: pAFZifPZ432
Purpose: Expressing artificial trans-activator in Saccharomyces cerevisiae
Depositing lab: Claudia Vickers. Depositing organization: University of Queensland. Publication: Engineering eukaryote-like regulatory circuits to expand artificial control mechanisms for metabolic engineering in Saccharomyces cerevisiae. Peng B, Bandari NC, Lu Z, Howard CB, Scott C, Trau M, Dumsday G, Vickers CE. Commun Biol. 2022 Feb 16;5(1):135. doi: 10.1038/s42003-022-03070-z. PubMed 35173283.
Backbone
  Vector backbone: pRS414
  Vector type: Yeast Expression
Growth in bacteria
  Bacterial resistance: Ampicillin, 100 μg/mL
  Growth temperature: 37°C
  Growth strain: DH5alpha
  Copy number: High Copy
Gene/Insert
  Gene/Insert name: PHAC1>ZifPZ43>MED15>PAFB1
  Species: Synthetic
  Mutation: None
  Cloning method: Gibson Cloning
Terms and licenses: Academic/Nonprofit Terms; Industry Terms: Not Available to Industry
How to cite: pAFZifPZ432 was a gift from Claudia Vickers (Addgene plasmid # 185850 ; http://n2t.net/addgene:185850 ; RRID:Addgene_185850)
